>Addgene plasmid #61181 | pCMB-PMr | depositor full sequence | sequence record 107985 | pCMB-PMr sequence 11344 bps
ATTCGGGCACGAACCCAGTGGACATAAGCCTCGTTCGGTTCGTAAGCTGTAATGCAAGTAGCGTAACTGC
CGTCACGCAACTGGTCCAGAACCTTGACCGAACGCAGCGGTGGTAACGGCGCAGTGGCGGTTTTCATGGC
TTCTTGTTATGACATGTTTTTTTGGGGTACAGTCTATGCCTCGGGCATCCAAGCAGCAAGCGCGTTACGC
CGTGGGTCGATGTTTGATGTTATGGAGCAGCAACGATGTTACGCAGCAGGGCAGTCGCCCTAAAACAAAG
TTAAACATCATGGGGGAAGCGGTGATCGCCGAAGTATCGACTCAACTATCAGAGGTAGTTGGCGTCATCG
AGCGCCATCTCGAACCGACGTTGCTGGCCGTACATTTGTACGGCTCCGCAGTGGATGGCGGCCTGAAGCC
ACACAGTGATATTGATTTGCTGGTTACGGTGACCGTAAGGCTTGATGAAACAACGCGGCGAGCTTTGATC
AACGACCTTTTGGAAACTTCGGCTTCCCCTGGAGAGAGCGAGATTCTCCGCGCTGTAGAAGTCACCATTG
TTGTGCACGACGACATCATTCCGTGGCGTTATCCAGCTAAGCGCGAACTGCAATTTGGAGAATGGCAGCG
CAATGACATTCTTGCAGGTATCTTCGAGCCAGCCACGATCGACATTGATCTGGCTATCTTGCTGACAAAA
GCAAGAGAACATAGCGTTGCCTTGGTAGGTCCAGCGGCGGAGGAACTCTTTGATCCGGTTCCTGAACAGG
ATCTATTTGAGGCGCTAAATGAAACCTTAACGCTATGGAACTCGCCGCCCGACTGGGCTGGCGATGAGCG
AAATGTAGTGCTTACGTTGTCCCGCATTTGGTACAGCGCAGTAACCGGCAAAATCGCGCCGAAGGATGTC
GCTGCCGACTGGGCAATGGAGCGCCTGCCGGCCCAGTATCAGCCCGTCATACTTGAAGCTAGACAGGCTT
ATCTTGGACAAGAAGAAGATCGCTTGGCCTCGCGCGCAGATCAGTTGGAAGAATTTGTCCACTACGTGAA
AGGCGAGATCACCAAGGTAGTCGGCAAATAATGTCTAGCTAGAAATTCGTTCAAGCCGACGCCGCTTCGC
CGGCGTTAACTCAAGCGATTAGATGCACTAAGCACATAATTGCTCACAGCCAAACTATCAGGTCAAGTCT
GCTTTTATTATTTTTAAGCGTGCATAATAAGCCCTACACAAATTGGGAGATATATCATGCATGACCAAAA
TCCCTTAACGTGAGTTTTCGTTCCACTGAGCGTCAGACCCCGTAGAAAAGATCAAAGGATCTTCTTGAGA
TCCTTTTTTTCTGCGCGTAATCTGCTGCTTGCAAACAAAAAAACCACCGCTACCAGCGGTGGTTTGTTTG
CCGGATCAAGAGCTACCAACTCTTTTTCCGAAGGTAACTGGCTTCAGCAGAGCGCAGATACCAAATACTG
TCCTTCTAGTGTAGCCGTAGTTAGGCCACCACTTCAAGAACTCTGTAGCACCGCCTACATACCTCGCTCT
GCTAATCCTGTTACCAGTGGCTGCTGCCAGTGGCGATAAGTCGTGTCTTACCGGGTTGGACTCAAGACGA
TAGTTACCGGATAAGGCGCAGCGGTCGGGCTGAACGGGGGGTTCGTGCACACAGCCCAGCTTGGAGCGAA
CGACCTACACCGAACTGAGATACCTACAGCGTGAGCTATGAGAAAGCGCCACGCTTCCCGAAGGGAGAAA
GGCGGACAGGTATCCGGTAAGCGGCAGGGTCGGAACAGGAGAGCGCACGAGGGAGCTTCCAGGGGGAAAC
GCCTGGTATCTTTATAGTCCTGTCGGGTTTCGCCACCTCTGACTTGAGCGTCGATTTTTGTGATGCTCGT
CAGGGGGGCGGAGCCTATGGAAAAACGCCAGCAACGCGGCCTTTTTACGGTTCCTGGCCTTTTGCTGGCC
TTTTGCTCACATGTTCTTTCCTGCGTTATCCCCTGATTCTGTGGATAACCGTATTACCGCCTTTGAGTGA
GCTGATACCGCTCGCCGCAGCCGAACGACCGAGCGCAGCGAGTCAGTGAGCGAGGAAGCGGAAGAGCGCC
TGATGCGGTATTTTCTCCTTACGCATCTGTGCGGTATTTCACACCGCATATGGTGCACTCTCAGTACAAT
CTGCTCTGATGCCGCATAGTTAAGCCAGTATACACTCCGCTATCGCTACGTGACTGGGTCATGGCTGCGC
CCCGACACCCGCCAACACCCGCTGACGCGCCCTGACGGGCTTGTCTGCTCCCGGCATCCGCTTACAGACA
AGCTGTGACCGTCTCCGGGAGCTGCATGTGTCAGAGGTTTTCACCGTCATCACCGAAACGCGCGAGGCAG
GGTGCCTTGATGTGGGCGCCGGCGGTCGAGTGGCGACGGCGCGGCTTGTCCGCGCCCTGGTAGATTGCCT
GGCCGTAGGCCAGCCATTTTTGAGCGGCCAGCGGCCGCGATAGGCCGACGCGAAGCGGCGGGGCGTAGGG
AGCGCAGCGACCGAAGGGTAGGCGCTTTTTGCAGCTCTTCGGCTGTGCGCTGGCCAGACAGTTATGCACA
GGCCAGGCGGGTTTTAAGAGTTTTAATAAGTTTTAAAGAGTTTTAGGCGGAAAAATCGCCTTTTTTCTCT
TTTATATCAGTCACTTACATGTGTGACCGGTTCCCAATGTACGGCTTTGGGTTCCCAATGTACGGGTTCC
GGTTCCCAATGTACGGCTTTGGGTTCCCAATGTACGTGCTATCCACAGGAAAGAGACCTTTTCGACCTTT
TTCCCCTGCTAGGGCAATTTGCCCTAGCATCTGCTCCGTACATTAGGAACCGGCGGATGCTTCGCCCTCG
ATCAGGTTGCGGTAGCGCATGACTAGGATCGGGCCAGCCTGCCCCGCCTCCTCCTTCAAATCGTACTCCG
GCAGGTCATTTGACCCGATCAGCTTGCGCACGGTGAAACAGAACTTCTTGAACTCTCCGGCGCTGCCACT
GCGTTCGTAGATCGTCTTGAACAACCATCTGGCTTCTGCCTTGCCTGCGGCGCGGCGTGCCAGGCGGTAG
AGAAAACGGCCGATGCCGGGATCGATCAAAAAGTAATCGGGGTGAACCGTCAGCACGTCCGGGTTCTTGC
CTTCTGTGATCTCGCGGTACATCCAATCAGCTAGCTCGATCTCGATGTACTCCGGCCGCCCGGTTTCGCT
CTTTACGATCTTGTAGCGGCTAATCAAGGCTTCACCCTCGGATACCGTCACCAGGCGGCCGTTCTTGGCC
TTCTTCGTACGCTGCATGGCAACGTGCGTGGTGTTTAACCGAATGCAGGTTTCTACCAGGTCGTCTTTCT
GCTTTCCGCCATCGGCTCGCCGGCAGAACTTGAGTACGTCCGCAACGTGTGGACGGAACACGCGGCCGGG
CTTGTCTCCCTTCCCTTCCCGGTATCGGTTCATGGATTCGGTTAGATGGGAAACCGCCATCAGTACCAGG
TCGTAATCCCACACACTGGCCATGCCGGCCGGCCCTGCGGAAACCTCTACGTGCCCGTCTGGAAGCTCGT
AGCGGATCACCTCGCCAGCTCGTCGGTCACGCTTCGACAGACGGAAAACGGCCACGTCCATGATGCTGCG
ACTATCGCGGGTGCCCACGTCATAGAGCATCGGAACGAAAAAATCTGGTTGCTCGTCGCCCTTGGGCGGC
TTCCTAATCGACGGCGCACCGGCTGCCGGCGGTTGCCGGGATTCTTTGCGGATTCGATCAGCGGCCGCTT
GCCACGATTCACCGGGGCGTGCTTCTGCCTCGATGCGTTGCCGCTGGGCGGCCTGCGCGGCCTTCAACTT
CTCCACCAGGTCATCACCCAGCGCCGCGCCGATTTGTACCGGGCCGGATGGTTTGCGACCGTCACGCCGA
TTCCTCGGGCTTGGGGGTTCCAGTGCCATTGCAGGGCCGGCAGACAACCCAGCCGCTTACGCCTGGCCAA
CCGCCCGTTCCTCCACACATGGGGCATTCCACGGCGTCGGTGCCTGGTTGTTCTTGATTTTCCATGCCGC
CTCCTTTAGCCGCTAAAATTCATCTACTCATTTATTCATTTGCTCATTTACTCTGGTAGCTGCGCGATGT
ATTCAGATAGCAGCTCGGTAATGGTCTTGCCTTGGCGTACCGCGTACATCTTCAGCTTGGTGTGATCCTC
CGCCGGCAACTGAAAGTTGACCCGCTTCATGGCTGGCGTGTCTGCCAGGCTGGCCAACGTTGCAGCCTTG
CTGCTGCGTGCGCTCGGACGGCCGGCACTTAGCGTGTTTGTGCTTTTGCTCATTTTCTCTTTACCTCATT
AACTCAAATGAGTTTTGATTTAATTTCAGCGGCCAGCGCCTGGACCTCGCGGGCAGCGTCGCCCTCGGGT
TCTGATTCAAGAACGGTTGTGCCGGCGGCGGCAGTGCCTGGGTAGCTCACGCGCTGCGTGATACGGGACT
CAAGAATGGGCAGCTCGTACCCGGCCAGCGCCTCGGCAACCTCACCGCCGATGCGCGTGCCTTTGATCGC
CCGCGACACGACAAAGGCCGCTTGTAGCCTTCCATCCGTGACCTCAATGCGCTGCTTAACCAGCTCCACC
AGGTCGGCGGTGGCCCATATGTCGTAAGGGCTTGGCTGCACCGGAATCAGCACGAAGTCGGCTGCCTTGA
TCGCGGACACAGCCAAGTCCGCCGCCTGGGGCGCTCCGTCGATCACTACGAAGTCGCGCCGGCCGATGGC
CTTCACGTCGCGGTCAATCGTCGGGCGGTCGATGCCGACAACGGTTAGCGGTTGATCTTCCCGCACGGCC
GCCCAATCGCGGGCACTGCCCTGGGGATCGGAATCGACTAACAGAACATCGGCCCCGGCGAGTTGCAGGG
CGCGGGCTAGATGGGTTGCGATGGTCGTCTTGCCTGACCCGCCTTTCTGGTTAAGTACAGCGATAACCTT
CATGCGTTCCCCTTGCGTATTTGTTTATTTACTCATCGCATCATATACGCAGCGACCGCATGACGCAAGC
TGTTTTACTCAAATACACATCACCTTTTTAGACGGCGGCGCTCGGTTTCTTCAGCGGCCAAGCTGGCCGG
CCAGGCCGCCAGCTTGGCATCAGACAAACCGGCCAGGATTTCATGCAGCCGCACGGTTGAGACGTGCGCG
GGCGGCTCGAACACGTACCCGGCCGCGATCATCTCCGCCTCGATCTCTTCGGTAATGAAAAACGGTTCGT
CCTGGCCGTCCTGGTGCGGTTTCATGCTTGTTCCTCTTGGCGTTCATTCTCGGCGGCCGCCAGGGCGTCG
GCCTCGGTCAATGCGTCCTCACGGAAGGCACCGCGCCGCCTGGCCTCGGTGGGCGTCACTTCCTCGCTGC
GCTCAAGTGCGCGGTACAGGGTCGAGCGATGCACGCCAAGCAGTGCAGCCGCCTCTTTCACGGTGCGGCC
TTCCTGGTCGATCAGCTCGCGGGCGTGCGCGATCTGTGCCGGGGTGAGGGTAGGGCGGGGGCCAAACTTC
ACGCCTCGGGCCTTGGCGGCCTCGCGCCCGCTCCGGGTGCGGTCGATGATTAGGGAACGCTCGAACTCGG
CAATGCCGGCGAACACGGTCAACACCATGCGGCCGGCCGGCGTGGTGGTGTCGGCCCACGGCTCTGCCAG
GCTACGCAGGCCCGCGCCGGCCTCCTGGATGCGCTCGGCAATGTCCAGTAGGTCGCGGGTGCTGCGGGCC
AGGCGGTCTAGCCTGGTCACTGTCACAACGTCGCCAGGGCGTAGGTGGTCAAGCATCCTGGCCAGCTCCG
GGCGGTCGCGCCTGGTGCCGGTGATCTTCTCGGAAAACAGCTTGGTGCAGCCGGCCGCGTGCAGTTCGGC
CCGTTGGTTGGTCAAGTCCTGGTCGTCGGTGCTGACGCGGGCATAGCCCAGCAGGCCAGCGGCGGCGCTC
TTGTTCATGGCGTAATGTCTCCGGTTCTAGTCGCAAGTATTCTACTTTATGCGACTAAAACACGCGACAA
GAAAACGCCAGGAAAAGGGCAGGGCGGCAGCCTGTCGCGTAACTTAGGACTTGTGCGACATGTCGTTTTC
AGAAGACGGCTGCACTGAACGTCAGAAGCCGACTGCACTATAGCAGCGGAGGGGTTGGATCAAAGTACTT
TGATCCCGAGGGGAACCCTGTGGTTGGCATGCACATACAAATGGACGAACGGATAAACCTTTTCACGCCC
TTTTAAATATCCGTTATTCTAATAAACGCTCTTTTCTCTTAGGTTTACCCGCCAATATATCCTGTCAAAC
ACTGATAGTTTAAACTGAAGGCGGGAAACGACAATCTGATCCAAGCTCAAGCTAAGCTTGGGCCCGAGCG
GATAACAATTTCACACAGGAAACAGCTATGACCATGATTACGCCAAGCTATCAACTTTGTATAGAAAAGT
TGGAGAGAGGGAGATGTGTTTTTAAGGAGCTATAGAAGGATACAATACCGCTTCTTTGATTGGTATTCTA
ACTCAATGCGTTGCTTAAGAGTTGGTTAATCTATTTGAAATGTTGCGATTATAGTAGATCTTGTGCTCCC
ATCTTTAATATATCTTTTACACTTACTCCTTAGTTATACAAACATTAAACATCATAACTTCTAAGGTAAT
TGATACGTGCCAAATTTTCTAAACTCCATTAAATTTGGTTTGAAAGAAATTTCATGAAATTCCTCTAGTT
CGTTATAAATATTAGATAATTAGGTTTTGAGTAGCATTGTAGCTACCATGACCTATTTCCATTACATTTG
TAGGTTTAAAAGATCAAAGATGACTTGGGGTATCAATTAACGAGTGAGCATATATGCGAGCAAGGAAAGA
GATAAGTCAGAGTGTTTAAGGAAAGCAAGGCAAGAAAATTCACTTAGGGAGCCAAAACAAGGTCAATACT
CGATTACATCTCTAATTTAAGCTTGAGAACTTGATATATTCGAGACTCCTCAAGTATTTGTACTCCAAGT
GTCAATACTCGATTACATCTCTAATTTTCCAAATAAAGAAACTCGTAAGAAACAAACATTATTTATGTGT
AAACTTTCTGCATGGAGACAACTCAATTATAACGAAGCCCGGAAGAGGAACTATATATACTGTTTCTATT
TCCCTTTGACACGGTCCACACTATATTGCATACTTGTTTACTGCCAAATAAAAACAAGTATGTCCACGTG
GTTAAATAAAAACAAAAGAAAACTTTCTTTTTGTTCAAGTGATAGAAAGTTTCTTTACATTAATATAAAA
TAATATAAGTGTATTCCAAAAAGGTAAAAAAAAAAATAATAAGTTGTGGAAATTCAACCTCGTCTTAGTA
AAAAGCCGACCAAATCCGGTAGCCGTTTATAATAGCAAACAAATATTCTATTATTGTTGTGACGATAAAA
TCAATACACCCACACATGACAACTATATATAGCCTAAGTTGATATGCACAATTCATCAAATCAAATCAAA
ACAATTACATTTGCTAACTTGCTATTCCTTTGATTGAGATTTTATTCTAGGAAATAAAATTTTGACACTC
ATTTTTTTAAAGTTAATTTCTACATTTAGAGAGAAATATTTTCCAAAATCAAATTTTGATCAAGCAAGTT
TGTACAAAAAAGCAGGCTTCATGGCAAAGGATGTGGAAGCCGTTCCCGGAGAAGGATTTCAGACAAGAGA
CTATCAAGATCCGCCACCAGCTCCGTTTATTGATGGAGCGGAGCTAAAGAAGTGGTCTTTCTACAGAGCA
GTTATCGCAGAGTTCGTAGCCACTCTCCTCTTCTTATACATCACCGTTTTGACAGTCATCGGTTACAAGA
TTCAGTCCGATACTGATGCCGGTGGCGTAGATTGCGGCGGAGTTGGAATCCTCGGTATCGCTTGGGCCTT
TGGTGGTATGATCTTCATCCTCGTCTACTGCACCGCCGGTATCTCTGGTGGTCACATTAACCCAGCGGTG
ACATTTGGGCTATTCTTGGCACGTAAAGTGTCGTTACCTAGGGCCCTATTGTACATAATCGCTCAGTGTT
TGGGTGCGATTTGTGGAGTTGGTTTTGTCAAAGCCTTCCAAAGCTCTTACTACACCCGTTACGGAGGTGG
AGCCAACTCTCTAGCCGATGGCTACAGCACAGGGACCGGTCTAGCCGCAGAGATCATTGGTACTTTCGTT
CTTGTCTACACCGTCTTCTCTGCCACTGACCCCAAACGTAGTGCCAGAGACTCCCACGTTCCGGTGTTGG
CGCCACTTCCAATCGGATTTGCCGTGTTCATGGTACATTTGGCTACCATTCCCATTACCGGAACCGGAAT
TAACCCGGCAAGGAGTTTCGGAGCTGCCGTAATCTACAACAAGAGCAAGCCATGGGATGACCACTGGATA
TTTTGGGTTGGACCATTCATTGGAGCTGCGATAGCTGCATTCTACCACCAATTCGTTCTAAGAGCTTCAG
GTTCTAAGTCTCTTGGATCATTCAGAAGTGCTGCCAACGTCGACCCAGCTTTCTTGTACAAAGTGGAAAT
GGTGAGCAAGGGCGAGGAGGATAACATGGCCATCATCAAGGAGTTCATGCGCTTCAAGGTGCACATGGAG
GGCTCCGTGAACGGCCACGAGTTCGAGATCGAGGGCGAGGGCGAGGGCCGCCCCTACGAGGGCACCCAGA
CCGCCAAGCTGAAGGTGACCAAGGGTGGCCCCCTGCCCTTCGCCTGGGACATCCTGTCCCCTCAGTTCAT
GTACGGCTCCAAGGCCTACGTGAAGCACCCCGCCGACATCCCCGACTACTTGAAGCTGTCCTTCCCCGAG
GGCTTCAAGTGGGAGCGCGTGATGAACTTCGAGGACGGCGGCGTGGTGACCGTGACCCAGGACTCCTCCC
TGCAGGACGGCGAGTTCATCTACAAGGTGAAGCTGCGCGGCACCAACTTCCCCTCCGACGGCCCCGTAAT
GCAGAAGAAGACCATGGGCTGGGAGGCCTCCTCCGAGCGGATGTACCCCGAGGACGGCGCCCTGAAGGGC
GAGATCAAGCAGAGGCTGAAGCTGAAGGACGGCGGCCACTACGACGCTGAGGTCAAGACCACCTACAAGG
CCAAGAAGCCCGTGCAGCTGCCCGGCGCCTACAACGTCAACATCAAGTTGGACATCACCTCCCACAACGA
GGACTACACCATCGTGGAACAGTACGAACGCGCCGAGGGCCGCCACTCCACCGGCGGCATGGACGAGCTG
TACAAGTAAGCAACTTTATTATACATAGTTGATAATTCACTGGCCGTCGTTTTACAACGTCGTGACTGGG
AAAACGATCTAACTGACTAGCCGCGGCCATGGCGGCCGGGAGCGGCCATGCTAGAGTCCGCAAAAATCAC
CAGTCTCTCTCTACAAATCTATCTCTCTCTATTTTTCTCCAGAATAATGTGTGAGTAGTTCCCAGATAAG
GGAATTAGGGTTCTTATAGGGTTTCGCTCATGTGTTGAGCATATAAGAAACCCTTAGTATGTATTTGTAT
TTGTAAAATACTTCTATCAATAAAATTTCTAATTCCTAAAACCAAAATCCAGTGACCTGCAGGTCGACCA
TATGGGAGAGCTCGAATTATCATACATGAGAATTAAGGGAGTCACGTTATGACCCCCGCCGATGACGCGG
GACAAGCCGTTTTACGTTTGGAACTGACAGAACCGCAACGTTGAAGGAGCCACTCAGCCGCGGGTTTCTG
GAGTTTAATGAGCTAAGCACATACGTCAGAAACCATTATTGCGCGTTCAAAAGTCGCCTAAGGTCACTAT
CAGCTAGCAAATATTTCTTGTCAAAAATGCTCCACTGACGTTCCATAAATTCCCCTCGGTATCCAATTAG
AGTCTCATATTCACTCTCAACTCGATCGAGGCATGATTGAACAAGATGGATTGCACGCAGGTTCTCCGGC
CGCTTGGGTGGAGAGGCTATTCGGCTATGACTGGGCACAACAGACAATCGGCTGCTCTGATGCCGCCGTG
TTCCGGCTGTCAGCGCAGGGGCGCCCGGTTCTTTTTGTCAAGACCGACCTGTCCGGTGCCCTGAATGAAC
TCCAAGACGAGGCAGCGCGGCTATCGTGGCTGGCCACGACGGGCGTTCCTTGCGCAGCTGTGCTCGACGT
TGTCACTGAAGCGGGAAGGGACTGGCTGCTATTGGGCGAAGTGCCGGGGCAGGATCTCCTGTCATCTCAC
CTTGCTCCTGCCGAGAAAGTATCCATCATGGCTGATGCAATGCGGCGGCTGCATACGCTTGATCCGGCTA
CCTGCCCATTCGACCACCAAGCGAAACATCGCATCGAGCGAGCACGTACTCGGATGGAAGCCGGTCTTGT
CGATCAGGATGATCTGGACGAAGAGCATCAGGGGCTCGCGCCAGCCGAACTGTTCGCCAGGCTCAAGGCG
CGGATGCCCGACGGCGAGGATCTCGTCGTGACCCACGGCGATGCCTGCTTGCCGAATATCATGGTGGAAA
ATGGCCGCTTTTCTGGATTCATCGACTGTGGCCGGCTGGGTGTGGCGGACCGCTATCAGGACATAGCGTT
GGCTACCCGTGATATTGCTGAAGAGCTTGGCGGCGAATGGGCTGACCGCTTCCTCGTGCTTTACGGTATC
GCCGCTCCCGATTCGCAGCGCATCGCCTTCTATCGCCTTCTTGACGAGTTCTTCTGAGCGGGACTCTGGG
GTTCGGACTCTAGCTAGAGTCAAGCAGATCGTTCAAACATTTGGCAATAAAGTTTCTTAAGATTGAATCC
TGTTGCCGGTCTTGCGATGATTATCATATAATTTCTGTTGAATTACGTTAAGCATGTAATAATTAACATG
TAATGCATGACGTTATTTATGAGATGGGTTTTTATGATTAGAGTCCCGCAATTATACATTTAATACGCGA
TAGAAAACAAAATATAGCGCGCAAACTAGGATAAATTATCGCGCGCGGTGTCATCTATGTTACTAGATCG
ACCGGCATGCAAGCTGATAATTCAATTCGGCGTTAATTCAGTACATTAAAAACGTCCGCAATGTGTTATT
AAGTTGTCTAAGCGTCAATTTGTTTACACCACAATATATCCTGCCACCAGCCAGCCAACAGCTCCCCGAC
CGGCAGCTCGGCACAAAATCACCACTCGATACAGGCAGCCCATCAGTCCGGGACGGCGTCAGCGGGAGAG
CCGTTGTAAGGCGGCAGACTTTGCTCATGTTACCGATGCTATTCGGAAGAACGGCAACTAAGCTGCCGGG
TTTGAAACACGGATGATCTCGCGGAGGGTAGCATGTTGATTGTAACGATGACAGAGCGTTGCTGCCTGTG
ATCA
Features (pLannotate 1.2.2; 22 found; start..end, strand, type, name):
    227..283     +  CDS            GmR (fragment): gentamycin acetyltransferase; aacC1; confers resistance to gentamycin
    294..1081    +  CDS            SmR (fragment): aminoglycoside adenylyltransferase (Murphy, 1985); aadA; confers resistance to spectinomycin and streptomycin
   1325..1913    +  rep_origin     ori: high-copy-number ColE1/pMB1/pBR322/pUC origin of replication
   2099..2239    -  misc_feature   bom: basis of mobility region from pBR322
   2341..2380    -  CDS            rop (fragment): Rop protein, which maintains plasmids at low copy number; rop
   2583..2777    -  rep_origin     pVS1 oriV: origin of replication for the Pseudomonas plasmid pVS1 (Heeb et al., 2000)
   2843..3911    -  CDS            pVS1 RepA (fragment): replication protein from the Pseudomonas plasmid pVS1 (Heeb et al., 2000)
   4344..4973    -  CDS            pVS1 StaA: stability protein from the Pseudomonas plasmid pVS1 (Heeb et al., 2000)
   5533..5934    -  CDS            Y4CG_SINFN (fragment): Protein inferred from homology: Swiss-Prot protein existence level 3. From Sinorhizobium fredii (strain NBRC 101917 / NGR234).
   6273..6297    -  misc_feature   RB T-DNA repeat: right border repeat from nopaline C58 T-DNA
   6422..6442    +  protein_bind   attB4: mutant version of attB; core recombination site for the Gateway® BP reaction BP Clonase™
   7625..7645    +  protein_bind   attB1: mutant version of attB; core recombination site for the Gateway® BP reaction BP Clonase™
   7651..8511    +  CDS            PIP2-1: PIP21_ARATH - Also known as PIP2A. Experimental evidence at protein level: Swiss-Prot protein existence level 1. Water channel required to facilitate the transport of water across cell membrane. Probably involved in root water uptake. Its function is impaired by Hg(2+). From Arabidopsis thaliana (Mouse-ear cress).
   8516..8536    -  protein_bind   attB2: mutant version of attB; core recombination site for the Gateway® BP reaction BP Clonase™
   8539..9246    +  CDS            mCherry: mCherry is a basic (constitutively fluorescent) red fluorescent protein published in 2004, derived from Discosoma sp.. It is reported to be a very rapidly-maturing monomer with low acid sensitivity.
   9275..9315    +  CDS            lacZα (fragment): LacZα fragment of β-galactosidase; lacZ fragment
   9414..9573    +  polyA_signal   CaMV poly(A) signal (fragment): cauliflower mosaic virus polyadenylation signal
   9690..9869    +  promoter       NOS promoter: nopaline synthase promoter
   9903..10694   +  CDS            neo: KKA2_KLEPN - Also known as kan, nptII. Experimental evidence at protein level: Swiss-Prot protein existence level 1. Resistance to kanamycin, neomycin, paromomycin, ribostamycin, butirosin and gentamicin B. From Klebsiella pneumoniae.
  10737..10989   +  terminator     NOS terminator: nopaline synthase terminator and poly(A) signal
  11082..11106   -  misc_feature   LB T-DNA repeat: left border repeat from nopaline C58 T-DNA
  11344..137     -  CDS            int (fragment) (across the origin): INT2_ECOLX - Protein inferred from homology: Swiss-Prot protein existence level 3. Putative integrase believed to be involved in the insertion of antibiotic resistance genes into plasmids and transposons. From Escherichia coli.
