[The description below was written by a language model from this plasmid's Addgene catalogue record and pLannotate feature annotations shown in this document.]
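Description:
pCMB-PMr is a plant expression binary vector built on the pK7m34GW MultiSite Gateway destination backbone, designed for Agrobacterium-mediated delivery of a T-DNA into plant cells. In bacteria it is maintained through a high-copy ColE1/pUC-type origin, while the pVS1 oriV together with the pVS1 RepA and StaA genes supports replication and stable inheritance in Agrobacterium. A bom site is also present. Bacterial selection relies on the aadA (SmR) gene, which confers spectinomycin and streptomycin resistance. Small fragments of a gentamicin resistance gene, rop and an integrase are backbone remnants.

The payload lies between the nopaline-type right and left T-DNA border repeats. The roughly 1.2 kb interval between the attB4 and attB1 sites is not annotated in the feature table, but it corresponds in position to the MtBCP1 promoter named in the catalogue record. In the associated work this promoter belongs to the arbuscular mycorrhiza-inducible set used in Medicago truncatula. Downstream, between attB1 and attB2, is the 861 bp coding sequence of the Arabidopsis aquaporin PIP2a (PIP2-1), an integral plasma membrane water channel. It is followed directly after attB2 by mCherry, giving a C-terminal red fluorescent fusion that ends at a CaMV polyadenylation signal. A separate cassette within the T-DNA places nptII (neo) between the NOS promoter and NOS terminator, providing kanamycin selection of transformed plant tissue.

The construct serves as a red plasma membrane marker whose expression is driven by the MtBCP1 promoter. It is one of a collection of fluorescent organelle, membrane and cytoskeleton markers for live-cell imaging in Medicago truncatula.
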