Addgene plasmid #61181: pCMB-PMr
Purpose: Fluorescent reporter for plasma membrane AtPIP2a-mCherry expressed under MtBCP1 promoter
Depositing lab: Maria Harrison. Depositing organization: Boyce Thompson Institute for Plant Research, Inc. Publication: A set of fluorescent protein-based markers expressed from constitutive and arbuscular mycorrhiza-inducible promoters to label organelles, membranes and cytoskeletal elements in Medicago truncatula. Ivanov S, Harrison MJ. Plant J. 2014 Oct 20. doi: 10.1111/tpj.12706. PubMed 25329881.
Backbone
  Vector backbone: pK7m34GW
  Vector type: Plant Expression
  Selectable markers: Kanamycin
Growth in bacteria
  Bacterial resistance: Spectinomycin, 50 μg/mL
  Growth temperature: 37°C
  Growth strain: DH5alpha
  Copy number: High Copy
Gene/Insert
  Gene/Insert name: AtPIP2a
  Insert size (bp): 861
  Promoter: MtBCP1
  Tag / fusion protein: mCherry
  Cloning method: Gateway Cloning
  Sequencing primers: 5′ ATGGCAAAGGATGTGGAAGC; 3′ GACGTTGGCAGCACTTCTGA
Terms and licenses: Academic/Nonprofit Terms; Industry Terms: Not Available to Industry
How to cite: pCMB-PMr was a gift from Maria Harrison (Addgene plasmid # 61181 ; http://n2t.net/addgene:61181 ; RRID:Addgene_61181)
