>Addgene plasmid #61181 | pCMB-PMr | addgene partial sequence | sequence record 104654 | Mombaerts mRFPup 5'-GTGGCCGTTCACGGAGCCCTCCATG-3'
AGTGGTCATCCCATGGCTTGCTCTTGTTGTAGATTACGGCAGCTCCGAAACTCCTTGCCGGGTTAATTCC
GGTTCCGGTAATGGGAATGGTAGCCAAATGTACCATGAACACGGCAAATCCGATTGGAAGTGGCGCCAAC
ACCGGAACGTGGGAGTCTCTGGCACTACGTTTGGGGTCAGTGGCAGA
