>Addgene plasmid #61181 | pCMB-PMr | addgene partial sequence | sequence record 107984 | Mombaerts mRFPup 5'-GTGGCCGTTCACGGAGCCCTCCATG-3'
ACTCCTTGATGATGGCCATGTTATCCTCCTCGCCCTTGCTCACCATTTCCACTTTGTACAAGAAAGCTGG
GTCGACGTTGGCAGCACTTCTGAATGATCCAAGAGACTTAGAACCTGAAGCTCTTAGAACGAATTGGTGG
TAGAATGCAGCTATCGCAGCTCCAATGAATGGTCCAACCCAAAATATCCAGTGGTCATCCCATGGCTTGC
TCTTGTTGTAGATTACGGCAGCTCCGAAACTCCTTGCCGGGTTAATTCCGGTTCCGGTAATGGGAATGGT
AGCCAAATGTACCATGAACACGGCAAATCCGATTGGAAGTGGCGCCAACACCGGAACGTGGGAGTCTCTG
GCACTACGTTTGGGGTCAGTGGCAGAGAAGACGGTGTAGACAAGAACGAAAGTACCAATGATCTCTGCGG
CTAGACCGGTCCCTGTGCTGTAGCCATCGGCTAGAGAGTTGGCTCCACCTCCGTAACGGGTGTAGTAAGA
GCTTTGGAAGGCTTTGACAAAACCAACTCCACAAATCGCACCCAAACACTGAGCGATTATGTACAATAGG
GCCCTAGGTAACGACACTTTACGTGCCAAGAATAGCCCAAATGTCACCGCTGGGTTAATGTGACCACCAG
AGATACCGGCGGTGCAGTAGACGAGGATGAAGATCATACCACCAAAGGCCCAAGCGATACCGAGGATTCC
AACTCCGCCGCAATCTACGCCACCGGCATCAGTATCGGACTGAATCTTGTAACCGATGACTGTCAAAACG
GTGATGTATAAGAAGAGGAGAGTGGCTACGAACTCTGCGATAACTGCTCTGTAGAAAGACCACTTCTTTA
GCTCCGCTCCATCAATAAACGGAGCTGGTGGCGGATCTTGATAG
